>Addgene plasmid #203901 | pUN1309 - pL2_pNOS-RLUC-tNOS_tOCS-FLUC-pD4H | addgene full sequence | sequence record 404841 | Addgene NGS Result
ATTGAAATACTTGGTTCGCATTTTTGTCATCCGCGGTCAGCCGCAATTCTGACGAACTGCCCATTTAGCT
GGAGATGATTGTACATCCTTCACGTGAAAATTTCTCAAGCGCTGTGAACAAGGGTTCAGATTTTAGATTG
AAAGGTGAGCCGTTGAAACACGTTCTTCTTGTCGATGACGACGTCGCTATGCGGCATCTTATTATTGAAT
ACCTTACGATCCACGCCTTCAAAGTGACCGCGGTAGCCGACAGCACCCAGTTCACAAGAGTACTCTCTTC
CGCGACGGTCGATGTCGTGGTTGTTGATCTAGATTTAGGTCGTGAAGATGGGCTCGAGATCGTTCGTAAT
CTGGCGGCAAAGTCTGATATTCCAATCATAATTATCAGTGGCGACCGCCTTGAGGAGACGGATAAAGTTG
TTGCACTCGAGCTAGGAGCAAGTGATTTTATCGCTAAGCCGTTCAGTATCAGAGAGTTTCTAGCACGCAT
TCGGGTTGCCTTGCGCGTGCGCCCCAACGTTGTCCGCTCCAAAGACCGACGGTCTTTTTGTTTTACTGAC
TGGACACTTAATCTCAGGCAACGTCGCTTGATGTCCGAAGCTGGCGGTGAGGTGAAACTTACGGCAGGTG
AGTTCAATCTTCTCCTCGCGTTTTTAGAGAAACCCCGCGACGTTCTATCGCGCGAGCAACTTCTCATTGC
CAGTCGAGTACGCGACGAGGAGGTTTATGACAGGAGTATAGATGTTCTCATTTTGAGGCTGCGCCGCAAA
CTTGAGGCGGATCCGTCAAGCCCTCAACTGATAAAAACAGCAAGAGGTGCCGGTTATTTCTTTGACGCGG
ACGTGCAGGTTTCGCACGGGGGGACGATGGCAGCCTGAGCCAATTGCATTTGCCTCTTAATTATCTGGCT
CAAAGGGTGACTGAGGAGTAAGCGATGTGCCCATCACACTGACCACCAAGACGGGGGTTCGTTTTGAAGA
TCACCCTTCAGACCCAAGGCCAGTGTGCGTTGATCGCGGCCACACTGCAAATTCACATACTGTCGATAAA
GGGGCGTTGGACGAGAACCCATTCGTCAGGATACTGGCTCGTGATCTCACTGAGCGTCAGACCCCGTAGA
AAAGATCAAAGGATCTTCTTGAGATCCTTTTTTTCTGCGCGTAATCTGCTGCTTGCAAACAAAAAAACCA
CCGCTACCAGCGGTGGTTTGTTTGCCGGATCAAGAGCTACCAACTCTTTTTCCGAAGGTAACTGGCTTCA
GCAGAGCGCAGATACCAAATACTGTTCTTCTAGTGTAGCCGTAGTTAGGCCACCACTTCAAGAACTCTGT
AGCACCGCCTACATACCTCGCTCTGCTAATCCTGTTACCAGTGGCTGCTGCCAGTGGCGATAAGTCGTGT
CTTACCGGGTTGGACTCAAGACGATAGTTACCGGATAAGGCGCAGCGGTCGGGCTGAACGGGGGGTTCGT
GCACACAGCCCAGCTTGGAGCGAACGACCTACACCGAACTGAGATACCTACAGCGTGAGCTATGAGAAAG
CGCCACGCTTCCCGAAGGGAGAAAGGCGGACAGGTATCCGGTAAGCGGCAGGGTCGGAACAGGAGAGCGC
ACGAGGGAGCTTCCAGGGGGAAACGCCTGGTATCTTTATAGTCCTGTCGGGTTTCGCCACCTCTGACTTG
AGCGTCGATTTTTGTGATGCTCGTCAGGGGGGCGGAGCCTATGGAAAAACGCCAGCAACGCGGCCTTTTT
ACGGTTCCTGCTCGGATCTGTTGGACCGGACAGTAGTCATGGTTGATGGGCTGCCTGTATCGAGTGGTGA
TTTTGTGCCGAGCTGCCGGTCGGGGAGCTGTTGGCTGGCTGGTGGCAGGATATATTGTGGTGTAAACAAA
TTGACGCTTAGACAACTTAATAACACATTGCGGACGTTTTTAATGTACTGGGGTTGAACACTCTGTGCCG
AATTCGGATCCGGAGAGCGGAGAATTAAGGGAGTCACGTTATGACCCCCGCCGATGACGCGGGACAAGCC
GTTTTACGTTTGGAACTGACAGAACCGCAACGTTGAAGGAGCCACTCAGCCGCGGGTTTCTGGAGTTTAA
TGAGCTAAGCACATACGTCAGAAACCATTATTGCGCGTTCAAAAGTCGCCTAAGGTCACTATCAGCTAGC
AAATATTTCTTGTCAAAAATGCTCCACTGACGTTCCATAAATTCCCCTCGGTATCCAATTAGAGTCTCAT
ATTCACTCTCATACTGTATTTTTACAACAATTACCAACAACAACAAACAACAAACAACATTACAATTACT
ATTTACAATTACAATGACTTCTAAGGTTTATGATCCTGAACAAAGAAAGAGAATGATTACTGGACCTCAA
TGGTGGGCTAGATGTAAGCAAATGAATGTTCTTGATTCTTTTATTAATTATTATGATTCTGAAAAGCATG
CTGAAAATGCTGTTATTTTTCTTCATGGAAATGCTGCTTCTTCTTATCTTTGGAGACATGTTGTTCCACA
TATTGAACCAGTTGCTAGATGTATTATTCCAGATCTTATTGGTATGGGAAAGTCTGGTAAGTCTGGTAAT
GGTTCTTATAGACTTCTTGATCATTATAAGTATCTTACTGCTTGGTTTGAACTTCTTAATCTTCCAAAGA
AGATTATTTTTGTTGGACATGATTGGGGTGCTTGTTTGGCTTTTCATTATTCTTATGAACATCAAGATAA
GATTAAGGCTATTGTTCATGCTGAATCTGTTGTTGATGTTATTGAATCTTGGGATGAATGGCCTGATATT
GAAGAAGATATTGCTTTGATTAAGTCTGAAGAAGGAGAAAAGATGGTTTTGGAAAATAATTTCTTTGTTG
AAACTATGTTGCCATCTAAGATTATGAGAAAGCTTGAACCAGAAGAATTTGCTGCTTATCTTGAACCATT
TAAGGAAAAGGGTGAAGTTAGAAGGCCAACTCTTTCTTGGCCTAGAGAAATTCCTCTTGTTAAGGGTGGT
AAGCCTGATGTTGTTCAAATTGTTAGAAATTATAATGCTTATCTTAGAGCTTCTGATGATCTTCCAAAGA
TGTTTATTGAATCTGATCCAGGATTCTTTTCTAATGCTATTGTTGAAGGTGCTAAGAAGTTTCCTAATAC
TGAATTTGTTAAGGTACTTCATGCTTCAACGTGTAACTTAAGAGATACTGTGTGAAATTTTATATTTCCA
TACATTTGCTTGACCTTTGCTTTTTGTCAATTTTTTTCCCCTTACAGGTTAAGGGACTTCATTTTTCTCA
AGAAGATGCTCCTGATGAAATGGGAAAGTATATTAAGTCTTTTGTTGAAAGAGTTCTTAAGAATGAACAA
TGAGCTTGTCAAGCAGATCGTTCAAACATTTGGCAATAAAGTTTCTTAAGATTGAATCCTGTTGCCGGTC
TTGCGATGATTATCATATAATTTCTGTTGAATTACGTTAAGCATGTAATAATTAACATGTAATGCATGAC
GTTATTTATGAGATGGGTTTTTATGATTAGAGTCCCGCAATTATACATTTAATACGCGATAGAAAACAAA
ATATAGCGCGCAAACTAGGATAAATTATCGCGCGCGGTGTCATCTATGTTACTAGATCGACGCTGCAAGG
TTTTGACGGGTTTACTAGAATTCGAGCTCAGCGGTCCTGCTGAGCCTCGACATGTTGTCGCAAAATTCGC
CCTGGACCCGCCCAACGATTTGTCGTCACTGTCAAGGTTTGACCTGCACTTCATTTGGGGCCCACATACA
CCAAAAAAATGCTGCATAATTCTCGGGGCAGCAAGTCGGTTACCCGGCCGCCGTGCTGGACCGGGTTGAA
TGGTGCCCGTAACTTTCGGTAGAGCGGACGGCCAATACTCAACTTCAAGGAATCTCACCCATGCGCGCCG
GCGGGGAACCGGAGTTCCCTTCAGTGAGCGTTATTAGTTCGCCGCTCGGTGTGTCGTAGATACTAGCCCC
TGGGGCACTTTTGAAATTTGAATAAGATTTATGTAATCAGTCTTTTAGGTTTGACCGGTTCTGCCGCTTT
TTTTAAAATTGGATTTGTAATAATAAAACGCAATTGTTTGTTATTGTGGCGCTCTATCATAGATGTCGCT
ATAAACCTATTCAGCACAATATATTGTTTTCATTTTAATATTGTACATATAAGTAGTAGGGTACAATCAG
TAAATTGAACGGAGAATATTATTCATAAAAATACGATAGTAACGGGTGATATATTCATTAGAATGAACCG
AAACCGGCGGTAAGGATCTGAGCTACACATGCTCAGGTTTTTTACAACGTGCACAACAGAATTGAAAGCA
AATATCATGCGATCATAGGCTTCTCGCATATCTCATTAAAGCAGGACAAGCTTACAATTTGGACTTTCCG
CCCTTCTTGGCCTTTATGAGGATCTCTCTGATTTTTCTTGCGTCGAGTTTTCCGGTAAGACCTTTCGGTA
CTTCGTCCACAAACACAACTCCTCCGCGCAACTTTTTCGCGGTTGTTACTTGACTGGCGACGTAATCCAC
GATCTCTTTTTCCGTCATCGTCTTTCCGTGCTCCAAAACAACAACGGCGGCGGGAAGTTCACCGGCGTCA
TCGTCGGGCAGACCTGCCACGCCCGCGTCGAAGATGTTGGGGTGTTGTAACAATATCGATTCCAATTCAG
CGGGGGCCACCTGATATCCTTTGTATTTAATTAAAGACTTCAAGCGGTCAACTATGAAGAAGTGTTCGTC
CTCGTCCCAGTAAGCTATGTCTCCAGAATGTAGCCATCCATCCTTGTCAATCAAGGCGTTGGTCGCTTCC
GGATTGTTTACATAACCGGACATAATCATAGGTCCTCTGACACATAATTCGCCTCTCTGATTAACGCCCA
GCGTTTTCCCGGTATCCAGATCCACAACCTTCGCTTCAAAAAATGGAACAACTTTACCGACCGCGCCCGG
TTTATCATCCCCCTCGGGTGTAATCAGAATAGCTGATGTAGTCTCAGTGAGCCCATATCCTTGTCGTATC
CCTGGAAGATGGAAGCGTTTTGCAACCGCTTCCCCGACTTCTTTCGAAAGAGGTGCGCCCCCAGAAGCAA
TTTCGTGTAAATTAGATAAATCGTATTTGTCAATCAGAGTGCTTTTGGCGAAGAATGAAAATAGGGTTGG
TACTAGCAACGCACTTTGAATTTTGTAATCCTGAAGGGATCGTAAAAACAGCTCTTCTTCAAATCTATAC
ATTAAGACGACTCGAAATCCACATATCAAATATCCGAGTGTAGTAAACATTCCAAAACCGTGATGGAATG
GAACAACACTTAAAATCGCAGTATCCGGAATGATTTGATTGCCAAAAATAGGATCTCTGGCATGCGAGAA
TCTGACGCAGGCAGTTCTATGCGGAAGGGCCACACCCTTAGGTAACCCAGTAGATCCAGAGGAATTCATT
ATCAGTGCAATTGTTTTGTCACGATCAAAGGACTCTGGTACAAAATCGTATTCATTAAAACCGGGAGGTA
GATGAGATGTGACGAACGTGTACATCGACTGAAATCCCTGGTAATCCGTTTTAGAATCCATGATAATAAT
TTTCTGGATTATTGGTAATTTTTTTTGCACGTTCAAAATTTTTTGCAACCCCTTTTTGGAAACAAACACT
ACGGTAGGCTGCGAAATGTTCATACTGTTGAGCAATTCACGTTCATTATAAATGTCGTTCGCGGGCGCAA
CTGCAACTCCGATAAATAACGCGCCCAACACCGGCATAAAGAATTGAAGAGAGTTTTCACTGCATACGAC
GATTCTGTGATTTGTATTCAGCCCATATCGTTTCATAGCTTCTGCCAACCGAACGGACATTTCGAAGTAT
TCCGCGTACGTGATGTTCACCTGCACATCAACAAATTTTGGTCATATATTAGAAAAGTTATAAATTAAAA
TATACACACTTATAAACTACAGAAAAGCAATTGCTATATACTACATTCTTTTATTTTGAAAAAAATATTT
GAAATATTATATTACTACTAATTAATGATAATTATTATATATATATCAAAGGTAGAAGCAGAAACTTACC
TCGATATGTGCATCTGTAAAAGCAATTGTTCCAGGAACCAGGGCGTATCTCTTCATAGCCTTATGCAGTT
GCTCTCCAGCGGTTCCATCCTCTAGAGGATAGAATGGCGCCGGGCCTTTCTTTATGTTTTTGGCGTCCTC
CATTTTTCTTTCTTGCTCAGAATTTGGAAGAAAACAGAAACTATGAGATGATATCACAATTGGCCAAGAC
TTAGGATTTTTATAGGATTACAGACTGCGGACAGTCTAAATCTGCCAGTCAAATATAATAACCGTATTAT
CTGTTTAAAATTTTCTTCTATAATATATTTTTTTTATAATTTATTTTTTTCCTTAATATTTATTTTTTAT
TAAATTTTTATAATAAAAGATATTATATTAATATGTTACATAGATGGTTACCCAAAATGTCATATATGAT
TGGAATCCTTTATAGACAATAATAACTATACTTTTAGGAGCATAATATTCAGAATAAGCTAAAATCAAAT
TATAGCGTAAAAAATTCAAATTTCTCTCCATGCCTTCTTAAAAAAGAGAGTTAATAAAGACAATTAGGAA
ATTAATAAGGATAACTCGAAAAAATTTTAAAAATTTTATTTTCATGTGAAAATTTTCTCTCTCTAAAACA
ATTCCCTAAACACTCTCTAAGACTCTTCACTTCAATCTTAGACCTTAGAAGATCCGACCGTCAAAATTCA
AAACAAAATGTTTGTTCTTCAATCTATTCTCATTTATTTAGAAATTTATTGGTTTAAATCATGAAAATAT
GCATTTAATTTGAAAAAGAAATCGTAATTTTAGATTCACTTTTTTTTGCCCAAAAATTGCACCTTCACCC
AACCTGGAGAAAGTCCCAGTCTAGAGAAAGTGCCTGCAAACATTCTCCAGGCTGGGCCAAAATCACCTTT
GAATTTCTCCAGCCTGGGCAAAAATGACTGAATTAAATTTTTTTTTTATTATATATTTCATTTTTTTTGT
TCATAAATGTTTATCAAAATTGTTATTTAATTTTTTATATGTAGAATGAGTGTAACTAGTTGTTTAAAAT
ATTTTATGTTATAATTTTTATTATTAATATGATTATAAATTATGTTTTCGTGAACAATATGAAATTAATT
ATTATTAGTGAGAAGAAATACTCCTTACGAGGATGCACATGTGACCGAGGGACACGAAGTGATCCGTTTA
AACTATCAGTGTTTGACAGGATATATTGGCGGGTAAACCTAAGAGAAAAGAGCGTTTATTAGAATAATCG
GATATTTAAAAGGGCGTGAAAAGGTTTATCCGTTCGTCCATTTGTATGTGCCAGCCGTGCGGCTGCATGA
AATCCTGGCCGGTTTGTCTGATGCCAAGCTGGCGGCCTGGCCGGCCAGCTTGGCCGCTGAAGAAACCGAG
CGCCGCCGTCTAAAAAGGTGATGTGTATTTGAGTAAAACAGCTTGCGTCATGCGGTCGCTGCGTATATGA
TGCGATGAGTAAATAAACAAATACGCAAGGGGAACGCATGAAGGTTATCGCTGTACTTAACCAGAAAGGC
GGGTCAGGCAAGACGACCATCGCAACCCATCTAGCCCGCGCCCTGCAACTCGCCGGGGCCGATGTTCTGT
TAGTCGATTCCGATCCCCAGGGCAGTGCCCGCGATTGGGCGGCCGTGCGGGAAGATCAACCGCTAACCGT
TGTCGGCATCGACCGCCCGACGATTGACCGCGACGTGAAGGCCATCGGCCGGCGCGACTTCGTAGTGATC
GACGGAGCGCCCCAGGCGGCGGACTTGGCTGTGTCCGCGATCAAGGCAGCCGACTTCGTGCTGATTCCGG
TGCAGCCAAGCCCTTACGACATATGGGCCACCGCCGACCTGGTGGAGCTGGTTAAGCAGCGCATTGAGGT
CACGGATGGAAGGCTACAAGCGGCCTTTGTCGTGTCGCGGGCGATCAAAGGCACGCGCATCGGCGGTGAG
GTTGCCGAGGCGCTGGCCGGGTACGAGCTGCCCATTCTTGAGTCCCGTATCACGCAGCGCGTGAGCTACC
CAGGCACTGCCGCCGCCGGCACAACCGTTCTTGAATCAGAACCCGAGGGCGACGCTGCCCGCGAGGTCCA
GGCGCTGGCCGCTGAAATTAAATCAAAACTCATTTGAGTTAATGAGGTAAAGAGAAAATGAGCAAAAGCA
CAAACACGCTAAGTGCCGGCCGTCCGAGCGCACGCAGCAGCAAGGCTGCAACGTTGGCCAGCCTGGCAGA
CACGCCAGCCATGAAGCGGGTCAACTTTCAGTTGCCGGCGGAGGATCACACCAAGCTGAAGATGTACGCG
GTACGCCAAGGCAAGACCATTACCGAGCTGCTATCTGAATACATCGCGCAGCTACCAGAGTAAATGAGCA
AATGAATAAATGAGTAGATGAATTTTAGCGGCTAAAGGAGGCGGCATGGAAAATCAAGAACAACCAGGCA
CCGACGCCGTGGAATGCCCCATGTGTGGAGGAACGGGCGGTTGGCCAGGCGTAAGCGGCTGGGTTGTCTG
CCGGCCCTGCAATGGCACTGGAACCCCCAAGCCCGAGGAATCGGCGTGAGCGGTCGCAAACCATCCGGCC
CGGTACAAATCGGCGCGGCGCTGGGTGATGACCTGGTGGAGAAGTTGAAGGCCGCGCAGGCCGCCCAGCG
GCAACGCATCGAGGCAGAAGCACGCCCCGGTGAATCGTGGCAAGCGGCCGCTGATCGAATCCGCAAAGAA
TCCCGGCAACCGCCGGCAGCCGGTGCGTCGTCGATTAGGAAGCCGCCCAAGGGCGACGAGCAACCAGATT
TTTTCGTTCCGATGCTCTATGACGTGGGCACCCGCGATAGTCGCAGCATCATGGACGTGGCCGTTTTCCG
TCTGTCGAAGCGTGACCGACGAGCTGGCGAGGTGATCCGCTACGAGCTTCCAGACGGGCACGTAGAGGTT
TCCGCAGGGCCGGCCGGCATGGCCAGTGTGTGGGATTACGACCTGGTACTGATGGCGGTTTCCCATCTAA
CCGAATCCATGAACCGATACCGGGAAGGGAAGGGAGACAAGCCCGGCCGCGTGTTCCGTCCACACGTTGC
GGACGTACTCAAGTTCTGCCGGCGAGCCGATGGCGGAAAGCAGAAAGACGACCTGGTAGAAACCTGCATT
CGGTTAAACACCACGCACGTTGCCATGCAGCGTACGAAGAAGGCCAAGAACGGCCGCCTGGTGACGGTAT
CCGAGGGTGAAGCCTTGATTAGCCGCTACAAGATCGTAAAGAGCGAAACCGGGCGGCCGGAGTACATCGA
GATCGAGCTAGCTGATTGGATGTACCGCGAGATCACAGAAGGCAAGAACCCGGACGTGCTGACGGTTCAC
CCCGATTACTTTTTGATCGATCCCGGCATCGGCCGTTTTCTCTACCGCCTGGCACGCCGCGCCGCAGGCA
AGGCAGAAGCCAGATGGTTGTTCAAGACGATCTACGAACGCAGTGGCAGCGCCGGAGAGTTCAAGAAGTT
CTGTTTCACCGTGCGCAAGCTGATCGGGTCAAATGACCTGCCGGAGTACGATTTGAAGGAGGAGGCGGGG
CAGGCTGGCCCGATCCTAGTCATGCGCTACCGCAACCTGATCGAGGGCGAAGCATCCGCCGGTTCCTAAT
GTACGGAGCAGATGCTAGGGCAAATTGCCCTAGCAGGGGAAAAAGGTCGAAAAAGCTTCTTTCCTGTGGA
TAGCACGTACATTGGGAACCCAAAGCCGTACATTGGGAACCGGAACCCGTACATTGGGAACCCAAAGCCG
TACATTGGGAACCGGTCACACATGTAAGTGACTGATATAAAAGAGAAAAAAGGCGATTTTTCCGCCTAAA
ACTCTTTAAAACTTATTAAAACTCTTAAAACCCGCCTGGCCTGTGCATAACTGTCTGGCCAGCGCACAGC
CGAACAGCTGCAAAAAGCGCCCACATCAAGGCTCCGAGTGCGCGGAACCCCTATTTGTTTATTTTTCTAA
ATACATTCAAATATGTATCCGCTCATGAGACAATAACCCTGATAAATGCTTCAATAATATTGAAAAAGGA
AGAGTATGGCTAAAATGAGAATATCACCGGAATTGAAAAAACTGATCGAAAAATACCGCTGCGTAAAAGA
TACGGAAGGAATGTCTCCTGCTAAGGTATATAAGCTGGTGGGAGAAAATGAAAACCTATATTTAAAAATG
ACGGACAGCCGGTATAAAGGGACCACCTATGATGTGGAACGGGAAAAGGACATGATGCTATGGCTGGAAG
GAAAGCTGCCTGTTCCAAAGGTCCTGCACTTTGAACGGCATGATGGCTGGAGCAATCTGCTCATGAGTGA
GGCCGATGGCGTCCTTTGCTCGGAAGAGTATGAAGATGAACAAAGCCCTGAAAAGATTATCGAGCTGTAT
GCGGAGTGCATCAGGCTCTTTCACTCCATCGACATATCGGATTGTCCCTATACGAATAGCTTAGACAGCC
GCTTAGCCGAATTGGATTACTTACTGAATAACGATCTGGCCGATGTGGATTGCGAAAACTGGGAAGAGGA
CACTCCATTTAAAGATCCGCGCGAGCTGTATGATTTTTTAAAGACGGAAAAGCCCGAAGAGGAACTTGTC
TTTTCCCACGGCGACCTGGGAGACAGCAACATCTTTGTGAAAGATGGCAAAGTAAGTGGCTTTATTGATC
TTGGGAGAAGCGGCAGGGCGGACAAGTGGTATGACATTGCCTTCTGCGTCCGGTCGCTCAGGGAGGATAT
CGGGGAAGAACAGTATGTCGAGCTATTTTTTGACTTACTGGGGATCAAGCCTGATTGGGAGAAAATAAAA
TATTATATTTTACTGGATGAATTGTTTTAGCTGTCAGACCAAGTTTACTCATATATACTTTAGATTGATT
TAAAACTTCATTTTTAATTTAAAAGGATCTAGGTGAAGATCCTTTTTGATAATCTCATGACCAAAATCCC
TTAACGTGAGTTTTCGTTCTAGCTGTAACCTCGAAGCGTTTCACTTGTAACAACGATTGAGAATTTTTGT
CATAAA
Features (pLannotate 1.2.2; 19 found; start..end, strand, type, name):
     75..875     +  CDS            virG: VIRG_AGRT9 - Protein inferred from homology: Swiss-Prot protein existence level 3. VirG is required for the positive regulation of at least two vir loci encoded by the Ti plasmid of A.tumefaciens. From Agrobacterium tumefaciens (strain 15955).
   1139..1727    +  rep_origin     ori: high-copy-number ColE1/pMB1/pBR322/pUC origin of replication
   1863..1887    +  misc_feature   LB T-DNA repeat: left border repeat from nopaline C58 T-DNA
   2052..2231    +  promoter       NOS promoter: nopaline synthase promoter
   2267..2322    +  misc_feature   TMV Ω: translational enhancer from the tobacco mosaic virus 5'-leader sequence (Gallie et al., 1988)
   2324..3178    +  CDS            LUCI_RENRE (fragment): Experimental evidence at protein level: Swiss-Prot protein existence level 1. Upon binding the substrate, the enzyme catalyzes an oxygenation, producing a very short-lived hydroperoxide that cyclizes into a dioxetanone structure, which collapses, releasing a CO(2) molecule. The spontaneous breakdown of the dioxetanone releases the energy (about 50 kcal/mole) that is necessary to generate the excited state of the coelenteramide product, which is the singlet form of the monoanion. In vivo the product undergoes the process of nonradiative energy transfer to an accessory protein, a green fluoresce
   3256..3360    +  CDS            LUCI_RENRE (fragment): Experimental evidence at protein level: Swiss-Prot protein existence level 1. Upon binding the substrate, the enzyme catalyzes an oxygenation, producing a very short-lived hydroperoxide that cyclizes into a dioxetanone structure, which collapses, releasing a CO(2) molecule. The spontaneous breakdown of the dioxetanone releases the energy (about 50 kcal/mole) that is necessary to generate the excited state of the coelenteramide product, which is the singlet form of the monoanion. In vivo the product undergoes the process of nonradiative energy transfer to an accessory protein, a green fluoresce
   3376..3628    +  terminator     NOS terminator: nopaline synthase terminator and poly(A) signal
   3677..4384    -  terminator     OCS terminator: octopine synthase terminator
   4392..5902    -  CDS            luciferase (fragment): firefly luciferase; luc
   5901..6089    -  intron         IV2 intron: modified second intron of the potato ST-LS1 gene (Vancanneyt et al., 1990)
   6088..6233    -  CDS            luciferase (fragment): firefly luciferase; luc
   6225..6305    -  CDS            D4H (fragment): DV4H_CATRO - Experimental evidence at protein level: Swiss-Prot protein existence level 1. Catalyzes the C4-hydroxylation of desacetoxyvindoline. From Catharanthus roseus (Madagascar periwinkle) (Vinca rosea).
   7294..7318    +  misc_feature   RB T-DNA repeat: right border repeat from nopaline C58 T-DNA
   7598..8227    +  CDS            pVS1 StaA: stability protein from the Pseudomonas plasmid pVS1 (Heeb et al., 2000)
   8656..9729    +  CDS            pVS1 RepA: replication protein from the Pseudomonas plasmid pVS1 (Heeb et al., 2000)
   9795..9989    +  rep_origin     pVS1 oriV: origin of replication for the Pseudomonas plasmid pVS1 (Heeb et al., 2000)
  10051..10155   +  promoter       AmpR promoter: bla
  10156..10950   +  CDS            KanR: aminoglycoside phosphotransferase; aphA-3; confers resistance to kanamycin
