[The description below was written by a language model from this plasmid's Addgene catalogue record and pLannotate feature annotations shown in this document.]
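Description:
pUN1309 (pL2_pNOS-RLUC-tNOS_tOCS-FLUC-pD4H) is an 11.1 kb plant binary vector built on the pSB90 backbone for Agrobacterium-mediated transformation, and it serves as a dual-luciferase reporter for the D4H (desacetoxyvindoline 4-hydroxylase) promoter of Catharanthus roseus. Outside the T-DNA, it carries a high-copy ColE1/pUC-type origin for propagation in E. coli, and the pVS1 replication module (oriV, RepA and the StaA stability protein) for maintenance in Agrobacterium. Selection in bacteria is by a kanamycin resistance gene (aphA-3) driven by the bla promoter. The backbone also carries a virG coding sequence, which encodes the positive regulator of Ti-plasmid vir loci. The record does not explain why it is included.

Two transcription units lie between the nopaline-type left and right T-DNA borders, arranged tail to tail. On the forward strand, the NOS promoter and TMV Ω translational enhancer drive Renilla luciferase, terminated by the NOS terminator. This unit provides a constitutive signal for normalization. The Renilla coding sequence is annotated as two fragments separated by a short gap, which could reflect an intron, though none is annotated. On the reverse strand, firefly luciferase is interrupted by the potato ST-LS1 IV2 intron, which prevents expression in bacteria, and ends in the OCS terminator. It is driven by the C. roseus D4H promoter, which is not annotated as a feature but presumably lies in the roughly 1 kb between the reporter and the right border. A short fragment of D4H coding sequence abuts and slightly overlaps the start of the luciferase, suggesting that the cloned region extends into the first D4H codons. No plant selectable marker is annotated. The firefly-to-Renilla ratio reports D4H promoter activity.
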