Addgene plasmid #203901: pUN1309 - pL2_pNOS-RLUC-tNOS_tOCS-FLUC-pD4H
Purpose: Reporter plasmid for the D4H promoter from C. roseus with firefly luciferase readout and Renilla luciferase normalization in a plant binary vector for Agrobacterium-mediated transformation.
Depositing lab: Carolyn Lee-Parsons. Depositing organization: Northeastern University.
Backbone
  Vector backbone: pSB90
  Backbone manufacturer: Mortensen et al., 2019 (doi:10.3389/fpls.2019.00755)
  Vector type: Plant Expression, Luciferase
Growth in bacteria
  Bacterial resistance: Kanamycin, 50 μg/mL
  Growth temperature: 37°C
  Growth strain: DH5alpha
  Copy number: High Copy
Gene/Insert
  Gene/Insert name: pD4H-FLUC-tOCS; pNOS-RLUC-tNOS
  Species: Synthetic; Catharanthus roseus var. LBE
  Insert size (bp): 5278
  Cloning method: Restriction Enzyme; 5′ cloning site unknown (destroyed during cloning)
Terms and licenses: Academic/Nonprofit Terms; Industry Terms: Not Available to Industry
How to cite: pUN1309 - pL2_pNOS-RLUC-tNOS_tOCS-FLUC-pD4H was a gift from Carolyn Lee-Parsons (Addgene plasmid # 203901 ; http://n2t.net/addgene:203901 ; RRID:Addgene_203901)
