>Addgene plasmid #203901 | pUN1309 - pL2_pNOS-RLUC-tNOS_tOCS-FLUC-pD4H | depositor partial sequence | sequence record 395291 | D4H promoter and 5'UTR
TATTTCTTCTCACTAATAATAATTAATTTCATATTGTTCACGAAAACATAATTTATAATCATATTAATAA
TAAAAATTATAACATAAAATATTTTAAACAACTAGTTACACTCATTCTACATATAAAAAATTAAATAACA
ATTTTGATAAACATTTATGAACAAAAAAAATGAAATATATAATAAAAAAAAAATTTAATTCAGTCATTTT
TGCCCAGGCTGGAGAAATTCAAAGGTGATTTTGGCCCAGCCTGGAGAATGTTTGCAGGCACTTTCTCTAG
ACTGGGACTTTCTCCAGGTTGGGTGAAGGTGCAATTTTTGGGCAAAAAAAAGTGAATCTAAAATTACGAT
TTCTTTTTCAAATTAAATGCATATTTTCATGATTTAAACCAATAAATTTCTAAATAAATGAGAATAGATT
GAAGAACAAACATTTTGTTTTGAATTTTGACGGTCGGATCTTCTAAGGTCTAAGATTGAAGTGAAGAGTC
TTAGAGAGTGTTTAGGGAATTGTTTTAGAGAGAGAAAATTTTCACATGAAAATAAAATTTTTAAAATTTT
TTCGAGTTATCCTTATTAATTTCCTAATTGTCTTTATTAACTCTCTTTTTTAAGAAGGCATGGAGAGAAA
TTTGAATTTTTTACGCTATAATTTGATTTTAGCTTATTCTGAATATTATGCTCCTAAAAGTATAGTTATT
ATTGTCTATAAAGGATTCCAATCATATATGACATTTTGGGTAACCATCTATGTAACATATTAATATAATA
TCTTTTATTATAAAAATTTAATAAAAAATAAATATTAAGGAAAAAAATAAATTATAAAAAAAATATATTA
TAGAAGAAAATTTTAAACAGATAATACGGTTATTATATTTGACTGGCAGATTTAGACTGTCCGCAGTCTG
TAATCCTATAAAAATCCTAAGTCTTGGCCAATTGTGATATCATCTCATAGTTTCTGTTTTCTTCCAAATT
CTGAGCAAGAAAGAAAA
